>Addgene plasmid #42160 | pNH054 | depositor full sequence | sequence record 56951 | pNH054 sequence 10785 bps
AGAACGGAGTAACCTCGGTGTGCGGTTGTATGCCTGCTGTGGATTGCTGCTGTGTCCTGCTTATCCACAA
CATTTTGCGCACGGTTATGTGGACAAAATACCTGGTTACCCAGGCCGTGCCGGCACGTTAACCGGGCTGC
ATCCGATGCAAGTGTGTCGCTGTCGACGAGCTCGCGAGCTCGTCTGACGCTCAGTGGAACGAAAACTCAC
GTTAAGGGATTTTGGTCATGAATTAATTCTTACCAATGCTTAATCAGTGAGGCACCTATCTCAGCGATCT
GTCTATTTCGTTCATCCATAGTTGCCTGACTCCCCGTCGTGTAGATAACTACGATACGGGAGGGCTTACC
ATCTGGCCCCAGTGCTGCAATGATACCGCGAGACCCACGCTCACCGGCTCCAGATTTATCAGCAATAAAC
CAGCCAGCCGGAAGGGCCGAGCGCAGAAGTGGTCCTGCAACTTTATCCGCCTCCATCCAGTCTATTAATT
GTTGCCGGGAAGCTAGAGTAAGTAGTTCGCCAGTTAATAGTTTGCGCAACGTTGTTGCCATTGCTACAGG
CATCGTGGTGTCACGCTCGTCGTTTGGTATGGCTTCATTCAGCTCCGGTTCCCAACGATCAAGGCGAGTT
ACATGATCCCCCATGTTGTGCAAAAAAGCGGTTAGCTCCTTCGGTCCTCCGATCGTTGTCAGAAGTAAGT
TGGCCGCAGTGTTATCACTCATGGTTATGGCAGCACTGCATAATTCTCTTACTGTCATGCCATCCGTAAG
ATGCTTTTCTGTGACTGGTGAGTACTCAACCAAGTCATTCTGAGAATAGTGTATGCGGCGACCGAGTTGC
TCTTGCCCGGCGTCAATACGGGATAATACCGCGCCACATAGCAGAACTTTAAAAGTGCTCATCATTGGAA
AACGTTCTTCGGGGCGAAAACTCTCAAGGATCTTACCGCTGTTGAGATCCAGTTCGATGTAACCCACTCG
TGCACCCAACTGATCTTCAGCATCTTTTACTTTCACCAGCGTTTCTGGGTGAGCAAAAACAGGAAGGCAA
AATGCCGCAAAAAAGGGAATAAGGGCGACACGGAAATGTTGAATACTCATACTCTTCCTTTTTCAATATT
ATTGAAGCATTTATCAGGGTTATTGTCTCATGAGCGGATACATATTTGAATGTATTTAGAAAAATAAACA
AATAGGGGTTCCGCGCACATTTCCCCGAAAAGTGCCACCTG
[74 nt withheld, positions 1232-1305]
CCCTCAGCGCGGCCGCTAGCGGATCCTTAAAAAACCATGGCCGCCTCAAAAGGAGAAGAAACGACAATGG
GTGTTATCAAGCCAGACATGAAGATCAAGCTTAAAATGGAGGGTAATGTTAATGGTCACGCCTTCGTCAT
TGAGGGAGAGGGTGAAGGAAAGCCATACGATGGAACTAATACTATTAACTTGGAAGTGAAGGAGGGTGCC
CCACTTCCATTCTCTTATGATATCCTTACTACAGCCTTCGCATATGGAAATCGAGCATTCACAAAATACC
CAGACGGCTGTCGAGATATGACGGTGTTCACAAAGTTCCTTAAATTTTACTTTTGGTTACATATTTTTTC
TTTTTGAAACCAAATCTTTATCTTTGTAGCACTTTCACGGTAGCGAAACGTTAGTTTGAATGGAAAGATG
CCTGCAGACACATAAAGACACCAAACTCTCATCAATAGTTCCGTAAATTTTTATTGACAGAACTTATTGA
CGGCAGTGGCAGGTGTCATAAAAAAAACCATGAGGGTAATAAATA
[372 nt withheld, positions 1841-2212]
TAATGGTTCTCCAACGCAGTCAGGCACCGTGTATGAAATCTAACAATGCGCTCATCGTCATCCTCGGCAC
CGTCACCCTGGATGCTGTAGGCATAGGCTTGGTTATGCCGGTACTGCCGGGCCTCTTGCGGGATATCGTC
CATTCCGACAGCATCGCCAGTCACTATGGCGTGCTGCTAGCGCTATATGCGTTGATGCAATTTCTATGCG
CACCCGTTCTCGGAGCACTGTCCGACCGCTTTGGCCGCCGCCCAGTCCTGCTCGCTTCGCTACTTGGAGC
CACTATCGACTACGCGATCATGGCGACCACACCCGTCCTGTGGATCCTCTACGCCGGACGCATCGTGGCC
GGCATCACCGGCGCCACAGGTGCGGTTGCTGGCGCCTATATCGCCGACATCACCGATGGGGAAGATCGGG
CTCGCCACTTCGGGCTCATGAGCGCTTGTTTCGGCGTGGGTATGGTGGCAGGCCCCGTGGCCGGGGGACT
GTTGGGCGCCATCTCCTTGCATGCACCATTCCTTGCGGCGGCGGTGCTCAACGGCCTCAACCTACTACTG
GGCTGCTTCCTAATGCAGGAGTCGCATAAGGGAGAGCGTCGACCGATGCCCTTGAGAGCCTTCAACCCAG
TCAGCTCCTTCCGGTGGGCGCGGGGCATGACTATCGTCGCCGCACTTATGACTGTCTTCTTTATCATGCA
ACTCGTAGGACAGGTGCCGGCAGCGCTCTGGGTCATTTTCGGCGAGGACCGCTTTCGCTGGAGCGCGACG
ATGATCGGCCTGTCGCTTGCGGTATTCGGAATCTTGCACGCCCTCGCTCAAGCCTTCGTCACTGGTCCCG
CCACCAAACGTTTCGGCGAGAAGCAGGCCATTATCGCCGGCATGGCGGCCGACGCGCTGGGCTACGTCTT
GCTGGCGTTCGCGACGCGAGGCTGGATGGCCTTCCCCATTATGATTCTTCTCGCTTCCGGCGGCATCGGG
ATGCCCGCGTTGCAGGCCATGCTGTCCAGGCAGGTAGATGACGACCATCAGGGACAGCTTCAAGGATCGC
TCGCGGCTCTTACCAGCCTAACTTCGATCACTGGACCGCTGATCGTCACGGCGATTTATGCCGCCTCGGC
GAGCACATGGAACGGGTTGGCATGGATTGTAGGCGCCGCCCTATACCTTGTCTGCCTCCCCGCGTTGCGT
CGCGGTGCATGGAGCCGGGCCACCTCGACCTGAATGGAAGCCGGCGGCACCTCGCTAACGGATTCACCAC
TCCAAGATGTCAGAGATGGAGTTTTGAAAGGTGACGTGAAGCATAAACTGTTGTTGGAAGGAGGTGGACA
TCATCGAGTGGACTTTAAGACAATCTACAGAGCTAAGAAAGCTGTGAAATTGCCAGACTATCACTTTGTG
GATCACCGAATTGAAATTTTGAACCATGATAAAGATTACAATAAAGTGACTGTGTATGAGTCAGCAGTAG
CTAGAAACTCAACTGATGGTATGGACGAGCTCTACGTAAGCGCTTAATAGGTACCGCGGCCGCGCTGAGG
GGCTGGCCGCTCACAATTCCACACAACATACGAGCCGGAAGCATAAAGTGTAAAGCCTGGGGTGCCTAAT
GAGTGAGCTAACTCACATTAATTGCGTTGCGCTCACTGCCCGCTTTCCAGTCGGGAAACCTGTCGTGCCA
GCTGCATTAATGAATCGGCCAACGCGAACCCCTTGCGGCCGCCCGGGCCGTCGACCAATTCTCATGTTTG
ACAGCTTATCATCGAATTTCTGCCATTCATCCGCTTATTATCACTTATTCAGGCGTAGCAACCAGGCGTT
TAAGGGCACCAATAACTGCCTTAAAAAAATTACGCCCCGCCCTGCCACTCATCGCAGTACTGTTGTAATT
CATTAAGCATTCTGCCGACATGGAAGCCATCACAAACGGCATGATGAACCTGAATCGCCAGCGGCATCAG
CACCTTGTCGCCTTGCGTATAATATTTGCCCATGGTGAAAACGGGGGCGAAGAAGTTGTCCATATTGGCC
ACGTTTAAATCAAAACTGGTGAAACTCACCCAGGGATTGGCTGAGACGAAAAACATATTCTCAATAAACC
CTTTAGGGAAATAGGCCAGGTTTTCACCGTAACACGCCACATCTTGCGAATATATGTGTAGAAACTGCCG
GAAATCGTCGTGGTATTCACTCCAGAGCGATGAAAACGTTTCAGTTTGCTCATGGAAAACGGTGTAACAA
GGGTGAACACTATCCCATATCACCAGCTCACCGTCTTTCATTGCCATACGAAATTCCGGATGAGCATTCA
TCAGGCGGGCAAGAATGTGAATAAAGGCCGGATAAAACTTGTGCTTATTTTTCTTTACGGTCTTTAAAAA
GGCCGTAATATCCAGCTGAACGGTCTGGTTATAGGTACATTGAGCAACTGACTGAAATGCCTCAAAATGT
TCTTTACGATGCCATTGGGATATATCAACGGTGGTATATCCAGTGATTTTTTTCTCCATTTTAGCTTCCT
TAGCTCCTGAAAATCTCGATAACTCAAAAAATACGCCCGGTAGTGATCTTATTTCATTATGGTGAAAGTT
GGAACCTCTTACGTGCCGATCAACGTCTCATTTTCGCCAAAAGTTGGCCCAGGGCTTCCCGGTATCAACA
GGGACACCAGGATTTATTTATTCTGCGAAGTGATCTTCCGTCACAGGTATTTATTCGCGATAAGCTCATG
GAGCGGCGTAACCGTCGCACAGGAAGGACAGAGAAAGCGCGGATCTGGGAAGTGACGGACAGAACGGTCA
GGACCTGGATTGGGGAGGCGGTTGCCGCCGCTGCTGCTGACGGTGTGACGTTCTCTGTTCCGGTCACACC
ACATACGTTCCGCCATTCCTATGCGATGCACATGCTGTATGCCGGTATACCGCTGAAAGTTCTGCAAAGC
CTGATGGGACATAAGTCCATCAGTTCAACGGAAGTCTACACGAAGGTTTTTGCGCTGGATGTGGCTGCCC
GGCACCGGGTGCAGTTTGCGATGCCGGAGTCTGATGCGGTTGCGATGCTGAAACAATTATCCTGAGAATA
AATGCCTTGGCCTTTATATGGAAATGTGGAACTGAGTGGATATGCTGTTTTTGTCTGTTAAACAGAGAAG
CTGGCTGTTATCCACTGAGAAGCGAACGAAACAGTCGGGAAAATCTCCCATTATCGTAGAGATCCGCATT
ATTAATCTCAGGAGCCTGTGTAGCGTTTATAGGAAGTAGTGTTCTGTCATGATGCCTGCAAGCGGTAACG
AAAACGATTTGAATATGCCTTCAGGAACAATAGAAATCTTCGTGCGGTGTTACGTTGAAGTGGAGCGGAT
TATGTCAGCAATGGACAGAACAACCTAATGAACACAGAACCATGATGTGGTCTGTCCTTTTACAGCCAGT
AGTGCTCGCCGCAGTCGAGCGACAGGGCGAAGCCCTCGGCTGGTTGCCCTCGCCGCTGGGCTGGCGGCCG
TCTATGGCCCTGCAAACGCGCCAGAAACGCCGTCGAAGCCGTGTGCGAGACACCGCGGCCGGCCGCCGGC
GTTGTGGATACCTCGCGGAAAACTTGGCCCTCACTGACAGATGAGGGGCGGACGTTGACACTTGAGGGGC
CGACTCACCCGGCGCGGCGTTGACAGATGAGGGGCAGGCTCGATTTCGGCCGGCGACGTGGAGCTGGCCA
GCCTCGCAAATCGGCGAAAACGCCTGATTTTACGCGAGTTTCCCACAGATGATGTGGACAAGCCTGGGGA
TAAGTGCCCTGCGGTATTGACACTTGAGGGGCGCGACTACTGACAGATGAGGGGCGCGATCCTTGACACT
TGAGGGGCAGAGTGCTGACAGATGAGGGGCGCACCTATTGACATTTGAGGGGCTGTCCACAGGCAGAAAA
TCCAGCATTTGCAAGGGTTTCCGCCCGTTTTTCGGCCACCGCTAACCTGTCTTTTAACCTGCTTTTAAAC
CAATATTTATAAACCTTGTTTTTAACCAGGGCTGCGCCCTGTGCGCGTGACCGCGCACGCCGAAGGGGGG
TGCCCCCCCTTCTCGAACCCTCCCGGTCGAGTGAGCGAGGAAGCACCAGGGAACAGCACTTATATATTCT
GCTTACACACGATGCCTGAAAAAACTTCCCTTGGGGTTATCCACTTATCCACGGGGATATTTTTATAATT
ATTTTTTTTATAGTTTTTAGATCTTCTTTTTTAGAGCGCCTTGTAGGCCTTTATCCATGCTGGTTCTAGA
GAAGGTGTTGTGACAAATTGCCCTTTCAGTGTGACAAATCACCCTCAAATGACAGTCCTGTCTGTGACAA
ATTGCCCTTAACCCTGTGACAAATTGCCCTCAGAAGAAGCTGTTTTTTCACAAAGTTATCCCTGCTTATT
GACTCTTTTTTATTTAGTGTGACAATCTAAAAACTTGTCACACTTCACATGGATCTGTCATGGCGGAAAC
AGCGGTTATCAATCACAAGAAACGTAAAAATAGCCCGCGAATCGTCCAGTCAAACGACCTCACTGAGGCG
GCATATAGTCTCTCCCGGGATCAAAAACGTATGCTGTATCTGTTCGTTGACCAGATCAGAAAATCTGATG
GCACCCTACAGGAACATGACGGTATCTGCGAGATCCATGTTGCTAAATATGCTGAAATATTCGGATTGAC
CTCTGCGGAAGCCAGTAAGGATATACGGCAGGCATTGAAGAGTTTCGCGGGGAAGGAAGTGGTTTTTTAT
CGCCCTGAAGAGGATGCCGGCGATGAAAAAGGCTATGAATCTTTTCCTTGGTTTATCAAACGTGCGCACA
GTCCATCCAGAGGGCTTTACAGTGTACATATCAACCCATATCTCATTCCCTTCTTTATCGGGTTACAGAA
CCGGTTTACGCAGTTTCGGCTTAGTGAAACAAAAGAAATCACCAATCCGTATGCCATGCGTTTATACGAA
TCCCTGTGTCAGTATCGTAAGCCGGATGGCTCAGGCATCGTCTCTCTGAAAATCGACTGGATCATAGAGC
GTTACCAGCTGCCTCAAAGTTACCAGCGTATGCCTGACTTCCGCCGCCGCTTCCTGCAGGTCTGTGTTAA
TGAGATCAACAGCAGAACTCCAATGCGCCTCTCATACATTGAGAAAAAGAAAGGCCGCCAGACGACTCAT
ATCGTATTTTCCTTCCGCGATATCACTTCCATGACGACAGGATAGTCTGAGGGTTATCTGTCACAGATTT
GAGGGTGGTTCGTCACATTTGTTCTGACCTACTGAGGGTAATTTGTCACAGTTTTGCTGTTTCCTTCAGC
CTGCATGGATTTTCTCATACTTTTTGAACTGTAATTTTTAAGGAAGCCAAATTTGAGGGCAGTTTGTCAC
AGTTGATTTCCTTCTCTTTCCCTTCGTCATGTGACCTGATATCGGGGGTTAGTTCGTCATCATTGATGAG
GGTTGATTATCACAGTTTATTACTCTGAATTGGCTATCCGCGTGTGTACCTCTACCTGGAGTTTTTCCCA
CGGTGGATATTTCTTCTTGCGCTGAGCGTAAGAGCTATCTGACAGAACAGTTCTTCTTTGCTTCCTCGCC
AGTTCGCTCGCTATGCTCGGTTACACGGCTGCGGCGAGCGCTAGTGATAATAAGTGACTGAGGTATGTGC
TCTTCTTATCTCCTTTTGTAGTGTTGCTCTTATTTTAAACAACTTTGCGGTTTTTTGATGACTTTGCGAT
TTTGTTGTTGCTTTGCAGTAAATTGCAAGATTTAATAAAAAAACGCAAAGCAATGATTAAAGGATGTTCA
GAATGAAACTCATGGAAACACTTAACCAGTGCATAAACGCTGGTCATGAAATGACGAAGGCTATCGCCAT
TGCACAGTTTAATGATGACAGCCCGGAAGCGAGGAAAATAACCCGGCGCTGGAGAATAGGTGAAGCAGCG
GATTTAGTTGGGGTTTCTTCTCAGGCTATCAGAGATGCCGAGAAAGCAGGGCGACTACCGCACCCGGATA
TGGAAATTCGAGGACGGGTTGAGCAACGTGTTGGTTATACAATTGAACAAATTAATCATATGCGTGATGT
GTTTGGTACGCGATTGCGACGTGCTGAAGACGTATTTCCACCGGTGATCGGGGTTGCTGCCCATAAAGGT
GGCGTTTACAAAACCTCAGTTTCTGTTCATCTTGCTCAGGATCTGGCTCTGAAGGGGCTACGTGTTTTGC
TCGTGGAAGGTAACGACCCCCAGGGAACAGCCTCAATGTATCACGGATGGGTACCAGATCTTCATATTCA
TGCAGAAGACACTCTCCTGCCTTTCTATCTTGGGGAAAAGGACGATGTCACTTATGCAATAAAGCCCACT
TGCTGGCCGGGGCTTGACATTATTCCTTCCTGTCTGGCTCTGCACCGTATTGAAACTGAGTTAATGGGCA
AATTTGATGAAGGTAAACTGCCCACCGATCCACACCTGATGCTCCGACTGGCCATTGAAACTGTTGCTCA
TGACTATGATGTCATAGTTATTGACAGCGCGCCTAACCTGGGTATCGGCACGATTAATGTCGTATGTGCT
GCTGATGTGCTGATTGTTCCCACGCCTGCTGAGTTGTTTGACTACACCTCCGCACTGCAGTTTTTCGATA
TGCTTCGTGATCTGCTCAAGAACGTTGATCTTAAAGGGTTCGAGCCTGATGTACGTATTTTGCTTACCAA
ATACAGCAATAGTAATGGCTCTCAGTCCCCGTGGATGGAGGAGCAAATTCGGGATGCCTGGGGAAGCATG
GTTCTAAAAAATGTTGTACGTGAAACGGATGAAGTTGGTAAAGGTCAGATCCGGATGAGAACTGTTTTTG
AACAGGCCATTGATCAACGCTCTTCAACTGGTGCCTGGAGAAATGCTCTTTCTATTTGGGAACCTGTCTG
CAATGAAATTTTCGATCGTCTGATTAAACCACGCTGGGAGATTAGATAATGAAGCGTGCGCCTGTTATTC
CAAAACATACGCTCAATACTCAACCGGTTGAAGATACTTCGTTATCGACACCAGCTGCCCCGATGGTGGA
TTCGTTAATTGCGCGCGTAGGAGTAATGGCTCGCGGTAATGCCATTACTTTGCCTGTATGTGGTCGGGAT
GTGAAGTTTACTCTTGAAGTGCTCCGGGGTGATAGTGTTGAGAAGACCTCTCGGGTATGGTCAGGTAATG
AACGTGACCAGGAGCTGCTTACTGAGGACGCACTGGATGATCTCATCCCTTCTTTTCTACTGACTGGTCA
ACAGACACCGGCGTTCGGTCGAAGAGTATCTGGTGTCATAGAAATTGCCGATGGGAGTCGCCGTCGTAAA
GCTGCTGCACTTACCGAAAGTGATTATCGTGTTCTGGTTGGCGAGCTGGATGATGAGCAGATGGCTGCAT
TATCCAGATTGGGTAACGATTATCGCCCAACAAGTGCTTATGAACGTGGTCAGCGTTATGCAAGCCGATT
GCAGAATGAATTTGCTGGAAATATTTCTGCGCTGGCTGATGCGGAAAATATTTCACGTAAGATTATTACC
CGCTGTATCAACACCGCCAAATTGCCTAAATCAGTTGTTGCTCTTTTTTCTCACCCCGGTGAACTATCTG
CCCGGTCAGGTGATGCACTTCAAAAAGCCTTTACAGATAAAGAGGAATTACTTAAGCAGCAGGCATCTAA
CCTTCATGAGCAGAAAAAAGCTGGGGTGATATTTGAAGCTGAAGAAGTTATCACTCTTTTAACTTCTGTG
CTTAAAACGTCATCTGCATCAAGAACTAGTTTAAGCTCACGACATCAGTTTGCTCCTGGAGCGACAGTAT
TGTATAAGGGCGATAAAATGGTGCTTAACCTGGACAGGTCTCGTGTTCCAACTGAGTGTATAGAGAAAAT
TGAGGCCATTCTTAAGGAACTTGAAAAGCCAGCACCCTGATGCGACCACGTTTTAGTCTACGTTTATCTG
TCTTTACTTAATGTCCTTTGTTACAGGCCAGAAAGCATAACTGGCCTGAATATTCTCTCTGGGCCCACTG
TTCCACTTGTATCGTCGGTCTGATAATCAGACTGGGACCACGGTCCCACTCGTATCGTCGGTCTGATTAT
TAGTCTGGGACCACGGTCCCACTCGTATCGTCGGTCTGATTATTAGTCTGGGACCACGGTCCCACTCGTA
TCGTCGGTCTGATAATCAGACTGGGACCACGGTCCCACTCGTATCGTCGGTCTGATTATTAGTCTGGGAC
CATGGTCCCACTCGTATCGTCGGTCTGATTATTAGTCTGGGACCACGGTCCCACTCGTATCGTCGGTCTG
ATTATTAGTCTGGAACCACGGTCCCACTCGTATCGTCGGTCTGATTATTAGTCTGGGACCACGGTCCCAC
TCGTATCGTCGGTCTGATTATTAGTCTGGGACCACGATCCCACTCGTGTTGTCGGTCTGATTATCGGTCT
GGGACCACGGTCCCACTTGTATTGTCGATCAGACTATCAGCGTGAGACTACGATTCCATCAATGCCTGTC
AAGGGCAAGTATTGACATGTCGTCGTAACCTGT
Features (pLannotate 1.2.2; 22 found; start..end, strand, type, name):
     23..169     +  CDS            yuaZ (fragment): YUAZ_ECO57 - Protein predicted: Swiss-Prot protein existence level 4. From Escherichia coli O157:H7.
    240..1100    -  CDS            AmpR: β-lactamase; bla; confers resistance to ampicillin, carbenicillin, and related antibiotics
   1101..1205    -  promoter       AmpR promoter: bla
   1232..1305    +  rep_origin     f1 ori (fragment) (sequence withheld): f1 bacteriophage origin of replication; arrow indicates direction of (+) strand synthesis
   1351..1659    +  CDS            dTFP0.2 (fragment): dTFP0.2 is a basic (constitutively fluorescent) cyan fluorescent protein published in 2006, derived from Clavularia sp..
   1841..2212    +  CDS            rpsL (sequence withheld): RS12_ECOLI - Also known as strA. Experimental evidence at protein level: Swiss-Prot protein existence level 1. Cryo-EM studies suggest that S12 contacts the EF-Tu bound tRNA in the A-site during codon-recognition. This contact is most likely broken as the aminoacyl-tRNA moves into the peptidyl transferase center in the 50S subunit. From Escherichia coli (strain K12).
   2245..3432    +  CDS            tetA: TCR3_ECOLX - Experimental evidence at protein level: Swiss-Prot protein existence level 1. Resistance to tetracycline by an active tetracycline efflux. This is an energy-dependent process that decreases the accumulation of the antibiotic in whole cells. This protein functions as a metal- tetracycline/H(+) antiporter. From Escherichia coli. This protein is used as a marker in many commonly used cloning vectors, such as pBR322 and pACYC184.
   3481..3693    +  CDS            AzamiGreen (fragment): AzamiGreen is a basic (constitutively fluorescent) green fluorescent protein published in 2003, derived from Galaxea fascicularis. It has low acid sensitivity.
   3776..3806    -  promoter       lac promoter: promoter for the E. coli lac operon
   3821..3842    -  protein_bind   CAP binding site: CAP binding activates transcription in the presence of cAMP. E. coli catabolite activator protein
   3855..3918    -  CDS            lacI (fragment): lac repressor; lacI; The lac repressor binds to the lac operator to inhibit transcription in E. coli. This inhibition can be relieved by adding lactose or isopropyl-β-D-thiogalactopyranoside (IPTG).
   3960..3977    +  promoter       tet promoter (fragment): E. coli promoter for tetracycline efflux protein gene
   4065..4721    -  CDS            cat: CAT_ECOLX - Experimental evidence at protein level: Swiss-Prot protein existence level 1. This enzyme is an effector of chloramphenicol resistance in bacteria. From Escherichia coli. This protein is used as a marker in many commonly used cloning vectors, such as pACYC184.
   4722..4824    -  promoter       cat promoter: promoter of the E. coli cat gene encoding chloramphenicol acetyltransferase
   4940..5284    +  CDS            resD (fragment): REDF_ECOLI - Also known as D. Protein inferred from homology: Swiss-Prot protein existence level 3. Acts as a repressor of transcription and as a site-specific resolvase that cleaves at the RfsF site. From Escherichia coli (strain K12).
   5682..6296    +  rep_origin     oriV: origin of replication for the bacterial F plasmid
   6372..6591    +  rep_origin     ori2: secondary origin of replication for the bacterial F plasmid; also known as oriS
   6682..7437    +  CDS            repE: replication initiation protein for the bacterial F plasmid; repE
   7440..7690    +  misc_feature   incC: incC; incompatibility region of the bacterial F plasmid
   8016..9191    +  CDS            sopA: partitioning protein for the bacterial F plasmid; sopA
   9191..10162   +  CDS            sopB: partitioning protein for the bacterial F plasmid; sopB
  10235..10708   +  misc_feature   sopC: sopC; centromere-like partitioning region of the bacterial F plasmid
