[The description below was written by a language model from this plasmid's Addgene catalogue record and pLannotate feature annotations shown in this document.]
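Description:
pNH054 is a bacterial recombineering cassette donor built on the pCC1Fos "CopyControl" fosmid backbone, with a total size of about 10.8 kb. It is maintained in E. coli as a single-copy replicon through the F-plasmid machinery annotated in the sequence: ori2 (oriS), the RepE initiator, the incC incompatibility region and the sopA/sopB/sopC partitioning system. A separate oriV origin allows transient amplification. According to the depositor, arabinose induction in the EPI300 host raises copy number when more DNA is needed. Selection is with chloramphenicol, from the backbone cat gene and its promoter, and with tetracycline, from tetA in the insert. The feature table also detects a full-length AmpR gene with its promoter and a fragment of the f1 origin, although ampicillin is not listed as a selection in the catalogue entry.

The roughly 2.4 kb insert, mTFP1-RT-mTFP1, consists of an rpsL-tetA ("RT") cassette flanked on each side by partial fluorescent protein coding sequence. The annotation tool labels these flanks as dTFP0.2 and AzamiGreen fragments. They most likely correspond to the 5' and 3' portions of the teal fluorescent protein mTFP1 named in the record. The tetA gene provides positive selection on tetracycline. The wild-type rpsL gene confers dominant streptomycin sensitivity in a streptomycin-resistant host, which provides counter-selection.

The associated publication describes a simplified counter-selection recombineering method for making fluorescent protein reporter constructs directly from C. elegans fosmid genomic clones, and this plasmid presumably serves as the template source of the selectable cassette. The record does not spell out the individual steps. No eukaryotic promoter is annotated, which suggests that reporter expression would depend on the genomic context of the target clone.
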