Addgene plasmid #42160: pNH054
Depositing lab: Colin Dolphin. Depositing organization: King's College London. Publication: A simplified counter-selection recombineering protocol for creating fluorescent protein reporter constructs directly from C. elegans fosmid genomic clones. Hirani N, Westenberg M, Gami MS, Davis P, Hope IA, Dolphin CT. BMC Biotechnol. 2013 Jan 3;13(1):1. 10.1186/1472-6750-13-1 PubMed 23281894.
Backbone
  Vector backbone: pCC1Fos
  Backbone manufacturer: Eipcentre
  Backbone size w/o insert (bp): 8353
  Total vector size (bp): 10785
Growth in bacteria
  Bacterial resistance: Chloramphenicol and Tetracycline, 10 & 5 μg/mL
  Growth temperature: 37°C
  Growth strain: EPI300
  Growth instructions: pCC1Fos-based 'CopyControl' construct enabling transient induction of copy-number
  Copy number: Low Copy
Gene/Insert
  Gene/Insert name: mTFP1-RT-mTFP1
  Insert size (bp): 2432
Terms and licenses: Academic/Nonprofit Terms; Industry Terms: Not Available to Industry
Depositor comments: Single-copy vector under non-induced condition. Copy-number-inducible with arabinose enables transient induction of copy-number for DNA isolation, etc.
How to cite: pNH054 was a gift from Colin Dolphin (Addgene plasmid # 42160 ; http://n2t.net/addgene:42160 ; RRID:Addgene_42160)
