>Addgene plasmid #42160 | pNH054 | addgene partial sequence | sequence record 60525 | lac_promoter
CCTATTAAGCGCTTACGTAGAGCTCGTCCATACCATCAGTTGAGTTTCTAGCTACTGCTGACTCATACAC
AGTCACTTTATTGTAATCTTTATCATGGTTCAAAATTTCAATTCGGTGATCCACAAAGTGATAGTCTGGC
AATTTCACAGCTTTCTTAGCTCTGTAGATTGTCTTAAAGTCCACTCGATGATGTCCACCTCCTTCCAACA
ACAGTTTATGCTTCACGTCACCTTTCAAAACTCCATCTCTGACATCTTGGAGTGGTGAATCCGTTAGCGA
GGTGCCGCCGGCTTCCATTCAGGTCGAGGTGGCCCGGCTCCATGCACCGCGACGCAACGCGGGGAGGCAG
ACAAGGTATAGGGCGGCGCCTACAATCCATGCCAACCCGTTCCATGTGCTCGCCGAGGCGGCATAAATCG
CCGTGACGATCAGCGGTCCAATGATCGAAGTTAGGCTGGTAAGAGCCGCGAGCGATCCTTGAAGCTGTCC
CTGATGGTCGTCATCTACCTGCCTGGACAGCATGGCCTGCAACGCGGGCATCCCGATGCCGCCGGAAGCG
AGAAGAATCATAATGGGGAAGGCCATCCAGCCTCGCGTCGCGAACGCCAGCAAGACGTAGCCCAGCGCGT
CGGCCGCCATGCCGGCGATAATGGCCTGCTTCTCGCCGAAACGTTTGGTGGCGGGACCAGTGACGAAGGC
