>Addgene plasmid #42160 | pNH054 | addgene partial sequence | sequence record 60526 | Amp-R 5'-ATAATACCGCGCCACATAGC-3'
TTCGATGTAACCCACTCGTGCACCCAACTGATCTTCAGCATCTTTTACTTTCACCAGCGTTTCTGGGTGA
GCAAAAACAGGAAGGCAAAATGCCGCAAAAAAGGGAATAAGGGCGACACGGAAATGTTGAATACTCATAC
TCTTCCTTTTTCAATATTATTGAAGCATTTATCAGGGTTATTGTCTCATGAGCGGATACATATTTGAATG
TATTTAGAAAAATAAACAAATAGGGGTTCCGCGCACATTTCCCCGAAAAGTGCCACCTG
[74 nt withheld, positions 270-343]
CCCTCAGCGCGGCCGCTAGCGGATCCTTAAAAAACCATGGCCGCCTCAAAAGGAGAAGAAACGACAATGG
GTGTTATCAAGCCAGACATGAAGATCAAGCTTAAAATGGAGGGTAATGTTAATGGTCACGCCTTCGTCAT
TGAGGGAGAGGGTGAAGGAAAGCCATACGATGGAACTAATACTATTAACTTGGAAGTGAAGGAGGGTGCC
CCACTTCCATTCTCTTATGATATCCTTACTACAGCCTTCGCATATGGAAATCGAGCATTCACAAAATACC
C
